Addgene plasmid #195558: pAAV.GFAP.SV40.eGFP.SV40(polyA)
Purpose: Expresses eGFP under control of short GFAP promoter
Depositing lab: Kevin Park. Depositing organization: University of Miami. Publication: Thrombospondin-1 Mediates Axon Regeneration in Retinal Ganglion Cells. Bray ER, Yungher BJ, Levay K, Ribeiro M, Dvoryanchikov G, Ayupe AC, Thakor K, Marks V, Randolph M, Danzi MC, Schmidt TM, Chaudhari N, Lemmon VP, Hattar S, Park KK. Neuron. 2019 Aug 21;103(4):642-657.e7. doi: 10.1016/j.neuron.2019.05.044. Epub 2019 Jun 26. PubMed 31255486.
Backbone
  Vector backbone: Modified pAAV-MCS
  Backbone size w/o insert (bp): 3601
  Total vector size (bp): 4635
  Modifications to backbone: CMV promoter replaced with short GFAP promoter; beta-Globine intron replaced with SV40 intron; hGH polyA signal replaced with SV40 polyA signal
  Vector type: Mammalian Expression, AAV
Growth in bacteria
  Bacterial resistance: Ampicillin, 100 μg/mL
  Growth temperature: 37°C
  Growth strain: NEB Stable
  Copy number: High Copy
Gene/Insert
  Gene/Insert name: eGFP
  Species: Synthetic
  Insert size (bp): 720
  Promoter: short GFAP
  Tag / fusion protein: No tags
  Cloning method: Restriction Enzyme; 5′ cloning site HindIII (not destroyed); 3′ cloning site XhoI (not destroyed)
  Sequencing primers: 5′ CTTATGGTGAGCAAGGGCGA; 3′ GCATCGAGATCGCAGGTGAG
Terms and licenses: Academic/Nonprofit Terms; Industry Terms: Not Available to Industry
How to cite: pAAV.GFAP.SV40.eGFP.SV40(polyA) was a gift from Kevin Park (Addgene plasmid # 195558 ; http://n2t.net/addgene:195558 ; RRID:Addgene_195558)
