[The description below was written by a language model from this plasmid's Addgene catalogue record and pLannotate feature annotations shown in this document.]
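Description:
pAAV.GFAP.SV40.eGFP.SV40(polyA) is an adeno-associated virus transfer plasmid for mammalian expression, built on a modified pAAV-MCS backbone. Three regulatory elements of the parent vector were exchanged. The CMV promoter was replaced by a short GFAP promoter, the beta-globin intron by an SV40 intron, and the hGH polyadenylation signal by an SV40 poly(A) signal. The payload is an untagged, mammalian codon-optimised eGFP coding sequence of about 720 bp, cloned between HindIII and XhoI sites that both remain intact. The cassette therefore reads promoter, SV40 small t intron, eGFP, SV40 poly(A). The intron is the kind of element typically included to improve transcript processing and expression. The whole unit is flanked by AAV2 inverted terminal repeats, the cis elements needed for replication and packaging of the genome into AAV particles when rep, cap and helper functions are supplied in trans.

The automated feature table does not annotate the GFAP promoter itself, which presumably lies in the unannotated stretch between the left ITR and the intron. It detects the left ITR only as two short fragments, while the right ITR is called in full. The sequenced record is also slightly shorter than the catalogue size (4,620 versus 4,635 bp). Outside the ITRs, the plasmid carries a high-copy ColE1/pUC-type origin, an f1 phage origin and a beta-lactamase gene with its own promoter for ampicillin selection in E. coli.

GFAP promoters are generally used to direct expression to astrocytes and related glia, so this construct would suit glial fluorescent labelling or use as a reporter control vector. The record itself states only that it expresses eGFP from the short GFAP promoter, and it is associated with a study of axon regeneration in retinal ganglion cells.
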