Features (pLannotate 1.2.2; 14 found; start..end, strand, type, name):
     12..39      +  repeat_region  AAV2 ITR (fragment): inverted terminal repeat of adeno-associated virus serotype 2 inverted
     68..95      +  repeat_region  AAV2 ITR (fragment): inverted terminal repeat of adeno-associated virus serotype 2 inverted
    849..903     +  intron         small t intron (fragment): SV40 (simian virus 40) small t antigen intron
    948..972     +  misc_feature   MCS (fragment): pUC18/19 multiple cloning site
    979..1698    +  CDS            EGFP: the original enhanced GFP (Yang et al., 1996) mammalian codon-optimized
   1739..1808    -  polyA_signal   SV40 poly(A) signal (fragment): SV40 polyadenylation signal
   1883..2023    +  repeat_region  AAV2 ITR: inverted terminal repeat of adeno-associated virus serotype 2 inverted
   2028..2079    -  misc_feature   bom (fragment): basis of mobility region from pBR322
   2098..2553    +  rep_origin     f1 ori (sequence partly withheld): f1 bacteriophage origin of replication; arrow indicates direction of (+) strand synthesis
   2554..2603    -  misc_feature   bom (fragment): basis of mobility region from pBR322
   2705..2740    -  CDS            rop (fragment): Rop protein, which maintains plasmids at low copy number; rop
   2835..2939    +  promoter       AmpR promoter: bla
   2940..3800    +  CDS            AmpR: β-lactamase; bla; confers resistance to ampicillin, carbenicillin, and related antibiotics
   3971..4559    +  rep_origin     ori: high-copy-number ColE1/pMB1/pBR322/pUC origin of replication
>Addgene plasmid #195558 | pAAV.GFAP.SV40.eGFP.SV40(polyA) | addgene full sequence | sequence record 383896 | Addgene NGS Result
CCTGCAGGCAGCTGCGCGCTCGCTCGCTCACTGAGGCCGCCCGGGCGTCGGGCGACCTTTGGTCGCCCGG
CCTCAGTGAGCGAGCGAGCGCGCAGAGAGGGAGTGGCCAACTCCATCACTAGGGGTTCCTGCGGCCGCTC
GTGACCTAGCAACATATCCTGGTGTGGAGTAGGGGACGCTGCTCTGACAGAGGCTCGGGGGCCTGAGCTG
GCTCTGTGAGCTTGGGAGGAGGCAGACAGCCAGGCCTTGTCTGCAAGCAGACCTGGCAGCATTGGGCTGG
CCGCCCCCCAGGGCCTCCTCTTCATGCCCAGTGAATGACTCACCTTGGCACAGACACAATGTTCGGGGTG
GGCACAGTGCCTGCTTCCCGCCGCACCCCAGCCCCCCTCAAATGCCTTCCGAGAAGCCCATTGAGCAGGG
GGCTTGCATTGCACCCCAGCCTGACAGCCTGGCATCTTGGGATAAAAGCAGCACAGCCCCCTAGGGGCTG
CCCTTGCTGTGTGGCGCCACCGTCGGTGGAGAACAAGGCTCTATTCAGCCTGTGCCCAGGAAAGGGGATC
AGGGGATGCCCAGGCATGGACAGTGGGTGGCAGGGGGGGAGAGGAGGGCTGTCTGCTTCCCAGAAGTCCA
AGGACACAAATGGGTGAGGGGAGAGCTCTCCCCATAGCTGGGCTGCGGCCCAACCCCACCCCCTCAGGCT
ATGCCAGGGGGTGTTGCCAGGGGCACCCGGGCATCGCCAGTCTATCCCACTCCTTCATAAAGCCCTCGCA
TCCCAGGAGCGAGCAGAGCCAGAGCAGGTTGGAGAGGAGACGCATCACCTCCGCTGCTCGCGGGGTCCGG
ACTCTAAGGTAAATATAAAATTTTTAAGTGTATAATGTGTTAAACTACTGATTCTAATTGTTTCTCTCTT
TTAGATTCCAACCTTTGGAACTGAATTCCGCGGGCCCGGGATCCTCTAGAGTCGACCTGCAGAAGCTTAT
GGTGAGCAAGGGCGAGGAGCTGTTCACCGGGGTGGTGCCCATCCTGGTCGAGCTGGACGGCGACGTAAAC
GGCCACAAGTTCAGCGTGTCCGGCGAGGGCGAGGGCGATGCCACCTACGGCAAGCTGACCCTGAAGTTCA
TCTGCACCACCGGCAAGCTGCCCGTGCCCTGGCCCACCCTCGTGACCACCCTGACCTACGGCGTGCAGTG
CTTCAGCCGCTACCCCGACCACATGAAGCAGCACGACTTCTTCAAGTCCGCCATGCCCGAAGGCTACGTC
CAGGAGCGCACCATCTTCTTCAAGGACGACGGCAACTACAAGACCCGCGCCGAGGTGAAGTTCGAGGGCG
ACACCCTGGTGAACCGCATCGAGCTGAAGGGCATCGACTTCAAGGAGGACGGCAACATCCTGGGGCACAA
GCTGGAGTACAACTACAACAGCCACAACGTCTATATCATGGCCGACAAGCAGAAGAACGGCATCAAGGTG
AACTTCAAGATCCGCCACAACATCGAGGACGGCAGCGTGCAGCTCGCCGACCACTACCAGCAGAACACCC
CCATCGGCGACGGCCCCGTGCTGCTGCCCGACAACCACTACCTGAGCACCCAGTCCGCCCTGAGCAAAGA
CCCCAACGAGAAGCGCGATCACATGGTCCTGCTGGAGTTCGTGACCGCCGCCGGGATCACTCTCGGCATG
GACGAGCTGTACAAGTAACTCGAGAGATCTAGGCCGCTAGGCCTCACCTGCGATCTCGATGCTTTATTTG
TGAAATTTGTGATGCTATTGCTTTATTTGTAACCATTATAAGCTGCAATAAACAAGTTAACAACAACAAT
TGCATTCATTTTATGTTTCAGGTTCAGGGGGAGGTGTGGGAGGTTTTTTAAACTGCGGCCGCAGGAACCC
CTAGTGATGGAGTTGGCCACTCCCTCTCTGCGCGCTCGCTCGCTCACTGAGGCCGGGCGACCAAAGGTCG
CCCGACGCCCGGGCTTTGCCCGGGCGGCCTCAGTGAGCGAGCGAGCGCGCAGCTGCCTGCAGGGGCGCCT
GATGCGGTATTTTCTCCTTACGCATCTGTGCGGTATTTCACACCGCATA
[95 nt withheld, positions 2080-2174]
T
[46 nt withheld, positions 2176-2221]
C
[141 nt withheld, positions 2223-2363]
CCTTTGACGTTGGAGTCCACGTTCTTT
[37 nt withheld, positions 2391-2427]
ACTCTATCTCGGGCTATTCTTTTGATTTATAAGGGATTTTGCCGATTTCGGTCTATTGGTTAAAAAATGA
GCTGATTTAACAAAAATTTAACGCGAATTTTAACAAAATATTAACGTTTACAATTTTATGGTGCACTCTC
AGTACAATCTGCTCTGATGCCGCATAGTTAAGCCAGCCCCGACACCCGCCAACACCCGCTGACGCGCCCT
GACGGGCTTGTCTGCTCCCGGCATCCGCTTACAGACAAGCTGTGACCGTCTCCGGGAGCTGCATGTGTCA
GAGGTTTTCACCGTCATCACCGAAACGCGCGAGACGAAAGGGCCTCGTGATACGCCTATTTTTATAGGTT
AATGTCATGATAATAATGGTTTCTTAGACGTCAGGTGGCACTTTTCGGGGAAATGTGCGCGGAACCCCTA
TTTGTTTATTTTTCTAAATACATTCAAATATGTATCCGCTCATGAGACAATAACCCTGATAAATGCTTCA
ATAATATTGAAAAAGGAAGAGTATGAGTATTCAACATTTCCGTGTCGCCCTTATTCCCTTTTTTGCGGCA
TTTTGCCTTCCTGTTTTTGCTCACCCAGAAACGCTGGTGAAAGTAAAAGATGCTGAAGATCAGTTGGGTG
CACGAGTGGGTTACATCGAACTGGATCTCAACAGCGGTAAGATCCTTGAGAGTTTTCGCCCCGAAGAACG
TTTTCCAATGATGAGCACTTTTAAAGTTCTGCTATGTGGCGCGGTATTATCCCGTATTGACGCCGGGCAA
GAGCAACTCGGTCGCCGCATACACTATTCTCAGAATGACTTGGTTGAGTACTCACCAGTCACAGAAAAGC
ATCTTACGGATGGCATGACAGTAAGAGAATTATGCAGTGCTGCCATAACCATGAGTGATAACACTGCGGC
CAACTTACTTCTGACAACGATCGGAGGACCGAAGGAGCTAACCGCTTTTTTGCACAACATGGGGGATCAT
GTAACTCGCCTTGATCGTTGGGAACCGGAGCTGAATGAAGCCATACCAAACGACGAGCGTGACACCACGA
TGCCTGTAGCAATGGCAACAACGTTGCGCAAACTATTAACTGGCGAACTACTTACTCTAGCTTCCCGGCA
ACAATTAATAGACTGGATGGAGGCGGATAAAGTTGCAGGACCACTTCTGCGCTCGGCCCTTCCGGCTGGC
TGGTTTATTGCTGATAAATCTGGAGCCGGTGAGCGTGGGTCTCGCGGTATCATTGCAGCACTGGGGCCAG
ATGGTAAGCCCTCCCGTATCGTAGTTATCTACACGACGGGGAGTCAGGCAACTATGGATGAACGAAATAG
ACAGATCGCTGAGATAGGTGCCTCACTGATTAAGCATTGGTAACTGTCAGACCAAGTTTACTCATATATA
CTTTAGATTGATTTAAAACTTCATTTTTAATTTAAAAGGATCTAGGTGAAGATCCTTTTTGATAATCTCA
TGACCAAAATCCCTTAACGTGAGTTTTCGTTCCACTGAGCGTCAGACCCCGTAGAAAAGATCAAAGGATC
TTCTTGAGATCCTTTTTTTCTGCGCGTAATCTGCTGCTTGCAAACAAAAAAACCACCGCTACCAGCGGTG
GTTTGTTTGCCGGATCAAGAGCTACCAACTCTTTTTCCGAAGGTAACTGGCTTCAGCAGAGCGCAGATAC
CAAATACTGTTCTTCTAGTGTAGCCGTAGTTAGGCCACCACTTCAAGAACTCTGTAGCACCGCCTACATA
CCTCGCTCTGCTAATCCTGTTACCAGTGGCTGCTGCCAGTGGCGATAAGTCGTGTCTTACCGGGTTGGAC
TCAAGACGATAGTTACCGGATAAGGCGCAGCGGTCGGGCTGAACGGGGGGTTCGTGCACACAGCCCAGCT
TGGAGCGAACGACCTACACCGAACTGAGATACCTACAGCGTGAGCTATGAGAAAGCGCCACGCTTCCCGA
AGGGAGAAAGGCGGACAGGTATCCGGTAAGCGGCAGGGTCGGAACAGGAGAGCGCACGAGGGAGCTTCCA
GGGGGAAACGCCTGGTATCTTTATAGTCCTGTCGGGTTTCGCCACCTCTGACTTGAGCGTCGATTTTTGT
GATGCTCGTCAGGGGGGCGGAGCCTATGGAAAAACGCCAGCAACGCGGCCTTTTTACGGTTCCTGGCCTT
TTGCTGGCCTTTTGCTCACATGT
